Addgene plasmid #52084: pLenti-EF-FH-TAZ S89A-ires-blast
Purpose: Lentiviral expression vector for TAZ S89A mutant with N-terminal FLAG and His tags
Depositing lab: Yutaka Hata. Depositing organization: Institute of Science Tokyo. Publication: Screening with a novel cell-based assay for TAZ activators identifies a compound that enhances myogenesis in C2C12 cells and facilitates muscle repair in the muscle injury model. Yang Z, Nakagawa K, Sarkar A, Maruyama J, Iwasa H, Bao Y, Ishigami-Yuasa M, Ito S, Kagechika H, Hata S, Nishina H, Abe S, Kitagawa M, Hata Y. Mol Cell Biol. 2014 Feb 18. 10.1128/MCB.01346-13 PubMed 24550007.
Backbone
  Vector backbone: pLenti-EF-ires-blast
  Modifications to backbone: pLenti-EF-FH-TAZ S89A was constructed by subcloning NheI/SalI fragment from pCIneoFH-TAZ S89A into pLenti-EF-ires-blast vector. TAZ insert was amplified by PCR, cut with EcoRI and XhoI and ligated into EcoRI and Sall sites of pLenti-EF-ires-blast vector.
  Vector type: Mammalian Expression, Lentiviral
  Selectable markers: Blasticidin
Growth in bacteria
  Bacterial resistance: Ampicillin, 100 μg/mL
  Growth temperature: 30°C
  Growth strain: NEB Stable
  Copy number: Unknown
Gene/Insert
  Gene/Insert name: TAZ S89A (alt names: Transcriptional co-activator with PDZ-binding motif; WWTR1)
  Species: H. sapiens (human)
  Mutation: S89A
  Entrez Gene: WWTR1 (a.k.a. TAZ)
  Promoter: EF1a
  Tag / fusion protein: FLAG (N terminal on backbone); His (N terminal on backbone)
  Cloning method: Restriction Enzyme; 5′ cloning site EcoRI (not destroyed); 3′ cloning site SalI (destroyed during cloning)
  Sequencing primers: 5′ EF1a-F; 3′ pBABE-3
Terms and licenses: Academic/Nonprofit Terms; Industry Terms: Not Available to Industry
Depositor comments: Please note that TAZ has a Sall site present within the coding region.
How to cite: pLenti-EF-FH-TAZ S89A-ires-blast was a gift from Yutaka Hata (Addgene plasmid # 52084 ; http://n2t.net/addgene:52084 ; RRID:Addgene_52084)
