[The description below was written by a language model from this plasmid's Addgene catalogue record and pLannotate feature annotations shown in this document.]
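Description:
pLenti-EF-FH-TAZ S89A-ires-blast is a 9,748 nt lentiviral mammalian expression plasmid built on the pLenti-EF-ires-blast backbone. It delivers a mutant form of human TAZ (WWTR1), the transcriptional co-activator that acts downstream of the Hippo kinase cascade. In bacteria it is maintained through a high-copy ColE1/pUC-type origin and selected with ampicillin (AmpR); an f1 origin is also present.

The viral portion has a third-generation, self-inactivating layout. A chimeric RSV promoter/truncated HIV-1 5' LTR drives genomic RNA production in packaging cells. It is followed by the Ψ packaging signal with a partial gag fragment, the Rev response element for Rev-dependent nuclear export, and a ΔU3 3' LTR that disables LTR promoter activity after integration. An SV40 poly(A) signal and SV40 origin lie downstream of the 3' LTR.

Between the LTRs, the human EF-1α promoter drives a bicistronic transcript. The first cistron encodes TAZ carrying the S89A substitution, fused at its N terminus to FLAG and His tags. The annotation software detects these tags only as short fragments matching 3xFLAG and a 6xHis-containing composite tag. An EMCV IRES then allows translation of blasticidin S deaminase from the same mRNA, linking blasticidin resistance to transgene expression. The feature table also shows an SV40/EM7 promoter–BleoR (Zeocin resistance) cassette upstream of the 3' LTR, although the catalogue lists only blasticidin as the selectable marker.

The record gives the purpose as lentiviral expression of tagged TAZ S89A, and the associated work concerned a cell-based screen for TAZ activators and myogenesis. The functional effect of S89A is not stated in the record. The depositor notes that the TAZ coding region contains an internal SalI site, which matters for any subcloning.
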