Features (pLannotate 1.2.2; 30 found; start..end, strand, type, name):
    127..1289    +  promoter       EF-1α promoter: strong constitutive promoter for human elongation factor EF-1α
   1322..1342    +  CDS            3xFLAG (fragment): three tandem FLAG® epitope tags
   1348..1370    +  CDS            capTEV™ (fragment): composite tag for in vivo biotinylation, TEV protease cleavage, and 6xHis tagging
   1413..2573    +  CDS            WWTR1: WWTR1_HUMAN - Also known as TAZ. Experimental evidence at protein level: Swiss-Prot protein existence level 1. Transcriptional coactivator which acts as a downstream regulatory target in the Hippo signaling pathway that plays a pivotal role in organ size control and tumor suppression by restricting proliferation and promoting apoptosis (PubMed:11118213, PubMed:18227151). The core of this pathway is composed of a kinase cascade wherein STK3/MST2 and STK4/MST1, in complex with its regulatory protein SAV1, phosphorylates and activates LATS1/2 in complex with its regulatory protein MOB1, which in
   2735..3197    +  misc_feature   IRES: internal ribosome entry site (IRES) of the encephalomyocarditis virus (EMCV)
   3243..3641    +  CDS            BSD: blasticidin S deaminase; Aspergillus terreus BSD; confers resistance to blasticidin
   3701..4030    +  promoter       SV40 promoter: SV40 enhancer and early promoter
   4042..4089    +  promoter       EM7 promoter: synthetic bacterial promoter&nbsp
   4108..4482    +  CDS            BleoR: antibiotic-binding protein; Sh ble from Streptoalloteichus hindustanus; confers resistance to bleomycin, phleomycin, and Zeocin™
   4505..4573    +  CDS            nef (fragment): NEF_HV1Z2 - Experimental evidence at protein level: Swiss-Prot protein existence level 1. Extracellular Nef protein targets CD4(+) T-lymphocytes for apoptosis by interacting with CXCR4 surface receptors. From Human immunodeficiency virus type 1 group M subtype D (isolate Z2/CDC-Z34) (HIV-1).
   4575..4808    +  LTR            3' LTR (ΔU3): self-inactivating 3' long terminal repeat (LTR) from HIV-1
   4880..5001    +  polyA_signal   SV40 poly(A) signal: SV40 polyadenylation signal
   5041..5176    +  rep_origin     SV40 ori: SV40 origin of replication
   5197..5215    -  promoter       T7 promoter: promoter for bacteriophage T7 RNA polymerase
   5223..5378    +  CDS            lacZα (fragment): LacZα fragment of β-galactosidase; lacZ fragment
   5383..5811    +  rep_origin     f1 ori (sequence partly withheld): f1 bacteriophage origin of replication; arrow indicates direction of (+) strand synthesis
   5864..5968    +  promoter       AmpR promoter: bla
   5969..6829    +  CDS            AmpR: β-lactamase; bla; confers resistance to ampicillin, carbenicillin, and related antibiotics
   7000..7588    +  rep_origin     ori: high-copy-number ColE1/pMB1/pBR322/pUC origin of replication
   7771..7863    +  CDS            lacI (fragment): lac repressor; lacI; The lac repressor binds to the lac operator to inhibit transcription in E. coli. This inhibition can be relieved by adding lactose or isopropyl-β-D-thiogalactopyranoside (IPTG).
   7876..7897    +  protein_bind   CAP binding site: CAP binding activates transcription in the presence of cAMP. E. coli catabolite activator protein
   7912..7942    +  promoter       lac promoter: promoter for the E. coli lac operon
   7950..7966    +  protein_bind   lac operator: The lac repressor binds to the lac operator to inhibit transcription in E. coli. This inhibition can be relieved by adding lactose or isopropyl-β-D-thiogalactopyranoside (IPTG). lac repressor encoded by lacI
   8011..8029    +  promoter       T3 promoter: promoter for bacteriophage T3 RNA polymerase
   8057..8283    +  promoter       RSV promoter: Rous sarcoma virus enhancer/promoter
   8284..8464    +  LTR            5' LTR (truncated): truncated 5' long terminal repeat (LTR) from HIV-1
   8511..8636    +  misc_feature   HIV-1 Ψ: packaging signal of human immunodeficiency virus type 1
   8620..8983    +  CDS            HIV-1 gag (fragment): gag protein from human immunodeficiency virus 1; gag
   9129..9362    +  misc_feature   RRE: The Rev response element (RRE) of HIV-1 allows for Rev-dependent mRNA export from the nucleus to the cytoplasm.
   9739..91      +  CDS            Rev (fragment) (across the origin): human immunodeficiency virus 1 (HIV-1) Rev protein; rev; enhances nuclear export of unspliced and incompletely spliced viral mRNAs
>Addgene plasmid #52084 | pLenti-EF-FH-TAZ S89A-ires-blast | addgene full sequence | sequence record 270705 | Addgene NGS Result
CAACCCCGAGGGGACCCGACAGGCCCGAAGGAATAGAAGAAGAAGGTGGAGAGAGAGACAGAGACAGATC
CATTCGATTAGTGAACGGATCTCGACGGTATCGATTAATTAATTGCTAGCTCGTGAGGCTCCGGTGCCCG
TCAGTGGGCAGAGCGCACATCGCCCACAGTCCCCGAGAAGTTGGGGGGAGGGGTCGGCAATTGAACCGGT
GCCTAGAGAAGGTGGCGCGGGGTAAACTGGGAAAGTGATGTCGTGTACTGGCTCCGCCTTTTTCCCGAGG
GTGGGGGAGAACCGTATATAAGTGCAGTAGTCGCCGTGAACGTTCTTTTTCGCAACGGGTTTGCCGCCAG
AACACAGGTAAGTGCCGTGTGTGGTTCCCGCGGGCCTGGCCTCTTTACGGGTTATGGCCCTTGCGTGCCT
TGAATTACTTCCACCTGGCTCCAGTACGTGATTCTTGATCCCGAGCTGGAGCCAGGGGCGGGCCTTGCGC
TTTAGGAGCCCCTTCGCCTCGTGCTTGAGTTGAGGCCTGGCCTGGGCGCTGGGGCCGCCGCGTGCGAATC
TGGTGGCACCTTCGCGCCTGTCTCGCTGCTTTCGATAAGTCTCTAGCCATTTAAAATTTTTGATGACCTG
CTGCGACGCTTTTTTTCTGGCAAGATAGTCTTGTAAATGCGGGCCAGGATCTGCACACTGGTATTTCGGT
TTTTGGGGCCGCGGGCGGCGACGGGGCCCGTGCGTCCCAGCGCACATGTTCGGCGAGGCGGGGCCTGCGA
GCGCGGCCACCGAGAATCGGACGGGGGTAGTCTCAAGCTGGCCGGCCTGCTCTGGTGCCTGGCCTCGCGC
CGCCGTGTATCGCCCCGCCCTGGGCGGCAAGGCTGGCCCGGTCGGCACCAGTTGCGTGAGCGGAAAGATG
GCCGCTTCCCGGCCCTGCTCCAGGGGGCTCAAAATGGAGGACGCGGCGCTCGGGAGAGCGGGCGGGTGAG
TCACCCACACAAAGGAAAGGGGCCTTTCCGTCCTCAGCCGTCGCTTCATGTGACTCCACGGAGTACCGGG
CGCCGTCCAGGCACCTCGATTAGTTCTGGAGCTTTTGGAGTACGTCGTCTTTAGGTTGGGGGGAGGGGTT
TTATGCGATGGAGTTTCCCCACACTGAGTGGGTGGAGACTGAAGTTAGGCCAGCTTGGCACTTGATGTAA
TTCTCCTTGGAATTTGCCCTTTTTGAGTTTGGATCTTGGTTCATTCTCAAGCCTCAGACAGTGGTTCAAA
GTTTTTTTCTTCCATTTCAGGTGTCGTGAAGCTTGTTAACGTTTAAACTAGCCGGGGCCATGGACTACAA
AGACGATGACGACAAGGAATTGCACCATCATCATCATCATGAATTCAATCCGGCCTCGGCGCCCCCTCCG
CTCCCGCCGCCTGGGCAGCAAGTGATCCACGTCACGCAGGACCTAGACACAGACCTCGAAGCCCTCTTCA
ACTCTGTCATGAATCCGAAGCCTAGCTCGTGGCGGAAGAAGATCCTGCCGGAGTCTTTCTTTAAGGAGCC
TGATTCGGGCTCGCACTCGCGCCAGTCCAGCACCGACTCGTCGGGCGGCCACCCGGGGCCTCGACTGGCT
GGGGGTGCCCAGCATGTCCGCTCGCATGCGTCGCCCGCGTCCCTGCAGCTGGGCACCGGCGCGGGTGCTG
CGGGTAGCCCCGCGCAGCAGCACGCGCACCTCCGCCAGCAGTCCTACGACGTGACCGACGAGCTGCCACT
GCCCCCGGGCTGGGAGATGACCTTCACGGCCACTGGCCAGAGGTACTTCCTCAATCACATAGAAAAAATC
ACCACATGGCAAGACCCTAGGAAGGCGATGAATCAGCCTCTGAATCATATGAACCTCCACCCTGCCGTCA
GTTCCACACCAGTGCCTCAGAGGTCCATGGCAGTATCCCAGCCAAATCTCGTGATGAATCACCAACACCA
GCAGCAGATGGCCCCCAGTACCCTGAGCCAGCAGAACCACCCCACTCAGAACCCACCCGCAGGGCTCATG
AGTATGCCCAATGCGCTGACCACTCAGCAGCAGCAGCAGCAGAAACTGCGGCTTCAGAGAATCCAGATGG
AGAGAGAAAGGATTCGAATGCGCCAAGAGGAGCTCATGAGGCAGGAAGCTGCCCTCTGTCGACAGCTCCC
CATGGAAGCTGAGACTCTTGCCCCAGTTCAGGCTGCTGTCAACCCACCCACGATGACCCCAGACATGAGA
TCCATCACTAATAATAGCTCAGATCCTTTCCTCAATGGAGGGCCATATCATTCGAGGGAGCAGAGCACTG
ACAGTGGCCTGGGGTTAGGGTGCTACAGTGTCCCCACAACTCCGGAGGACTTCCTCAGCAATGTGGATGA
GATGGATACAGGAGAAAACGCAGGACAAACACCCATGAACATCAATCCCCAACAGACCCGTTTCCCTGAT
TTCCTTGACTGTCTTCCAGGAACAAACGTTGACTTAGGAACTTTGGAATCTGAAGACCTGATCCCCCTCT
TCAATGATGTAGAGTCTGCTCTGAACAAAAGTGAGCCCTTTCTAACCTGGCTGTAACTCGACAATTCTGC
ATCTAGGGCGGCCAATTCCGCCCCTCTCCCCCCCCCCCTCTCCCCCCCCCCCCCTAACGTTACTGGCCGA
AGCCGCTTGGAATAAGGCCGGTGTGCGTTTGTCTATATGTTATTTTCCACCATATTGCCGTCTTTTGGCA
ATGTGAGGGCCCGGAAACCTGGCCCTGTCTTCTTGACGAGCATTCCTAGGGGTCTTTCCCCTCTCGCCAA
AGGAATGCAAGGTCTGTTGAATGTCGTGAAGGAAGCAGTTCCTCTGGAAGCTTCTTGAAGACAAACAACG
TCTGTAGCGACCCTTTGCAGGCAGCGGAACCCCCCACCTGGCGACAGGTGCCTCTGCGGCCAAAAGCCAC
GTGTATAAGATACACCTGCAAAGGCGGCACAACCCCAGTGCCACGTTGTGAGTTGGATAGTTGTGGAAAG
AGTCAAATGGCTCTCCTCAAGCGTATTCAACAAGGGGCTGAAGGATGCCCAGAAGGTACCCCATTGTATG
GGATCTGATCTGGGGCCTCGGTGCACATGCTTTACATGTGTTTAGTCGAGGTTAAAAAAACGTCTAGGCC
CCCCGAACCACGGGGACGTGGTTTTCCTTTGAAAAACACGATGATAAGCTTGCCACAACCCGGGATCCTC
TAGCAAGGTGAGGAACTAAACCATGGCCAAGCCTTTGTCTCAAGAAGAATCCACCCTCATTGAAAGAGCA
ACGGCTACAATCAACAGCATCCCCATCTCTGAAGACTACAGCGTCGCCAGCGCAGCTCTCTCTAGCGACG
GCCGCATCTTCACTGGTGTCAATGTATATCATTTTACTGGGGGACCTTGTGCAGAACTCGTGGTGCTGGG
CACTGCTGCTGCTGCGGCAGCTGGCAACCTGACTTGTATCGTCGCGATCGGAAATGAGAACAGGGGCATC
TTGAGCCCCTGCGGACGGTGCCGACAGGTGCTTCTCGATCTGCATCCTGGGATCAAAGCCATAGTGAAGG
ACAGTGATGGACAGCCGACGGCAGTTGGGATTCGTGAATTGCTGCCCTCTGGTTATGTGTGGGAGGGCTA
AGCACTTCGTGGCGGCCCGCGTACCGGTTAGTAATGAGTTTGGAATTAATTCTGTGGAATGTGTGTCAGT
TAGGGTGTGGAAAGTCCCCAGGCTCCCCAGCAGGCAGAAGTATGCAAAGCATGCATCTCAATTAGTCAGC
AACCAGGTGTGGAAAGTCCCCAGGCTCCCCAGCAGGCAGAAGTATGCAAAGCATGCATCTCAATTAGTCA
GCAACCATAGTCCCGCCCCTAACTCCGCCCATCCCGCCCCTAACTCCGCCCAGTTCCGCCCATTCTCCGC
CCCATGGCTGACTAATTTTTTTTATTTATGCAGAGGCCGAGGCCGCCTCTGCCTCTGAGCTATTCCAGAA
GTAGTGAGGAGGCTTTTTTGGAGGCCTAGGCTTTTGCAAAAAGCTCCCCCTGTTGACAATTAATCATCGG
CATAGTATATCGGCATAGTATAATACGACAAGGTGAGGAACTAAACCATGGCCAAGTTGACCAGTGCCGT
TCCGGTGCTCACCGCGCGCGACGTCGCCGGAGCGGTCGAGTTCTGGACCGACCGGCTCGGGTTCTCCCGG
GACTTCGTGGAGGACGACTTCGCCGGTGTGGTCCGGGACGACGTGACCCTGTTCATCAGCGCGGTCCAGG
ACCAGGTGGTGCCGGACAACACCCTGGCCTGGGTGTGGGTGCGCGGCCTGGACGAGCTGTACGCCGAGTG
GTCGGAGGTCGTGTCCACGAACTTCCGGGACGCCTCCGGGCCGGCCATGACCGAGATCGGCGAGCAGCCG
TGGGGGCGGGAGTTCGCCCTGCGCGACCCGGCCGGCAACTGCGTGCACTTCGTGGCCGAGGAGCAGGACT
GACACGTGCTACGAGATTTAAATGGTACCTTTAAGACCAATGACTTACAAGGCAGCTGTAGATCTTAGCC
ACTTTTTAAAAGAAAAGGGGGGACTGGAAGGGCTAATTCACTCCCAACGAAGACAAGATCTGCTTTTTGC
TTGTACTGGGTCTCTCTGGTTAGACCAGATCTGAGCCTGGGAGCTCTCTGGCTAACTAGGGAACCCACTG
CTTAAGCCTCAATAAAGCTTGCCTTGAGTGCTTCAAGTAGTGTGTGCCCGTCTGTTGTGTGACTCTGGTA
ACTAGAGATCCCTCAGACCCTTTTAGTCAGTGTGGAAAATCTCTAGCAGTAGTAGTTCATGTCATCTTAT
TATTCAGTATTTATAACTTGCAAAGAAATGAATATCAGAGAGTGAGAGGAACTTGTTTATTGCAGCTTAT
AATGGTTACAAATAAAGCAATAGCATCACAAATTTCACAAATAAAGCATTTTTTTCACTGCATTCTAGTT
GTGGTTTGTCCAAACTCATCAATGTATCTTATCATGTCTGGCTCTAGCTATCCCGCCCCTAACTCCGCCC
ATCCCGCCCCTAACTCCGCCCAGTTCCGCCCATTCTCCGCCCCATGGCTGACTAATTTTTTTTATTTATG
CAGAGGCCGAGGCCGCCTCGGCCTCTGAGCTATTCCAGAAGTAGTGAGGAGGCTTTTTTGGAGGCCTAGG
GACGTACCCAATTCGCCCTATAGTGAGTCGTATTACGCGCGCTCACTGGCCGTCGTTTTACAACGTCGTG
ACTGGGAAAACCCTGGCGTTACCCAACTTAATCGCCTTGCAGCACATCCCCCTTTCGCCAGCTGGCGTAA
TAGCGAAGAGGCCCGCACCGATCGCCCTTCCCAACAGTTGCGCAGCCTGAATGGCGAATGGG
[124 nt withheld, positions 5383-5506]
C
[91 nt withheld, positions 5508-5598]
A
[49 nt withheld, positions 5600-5648]
CCTTTGACGTTGGAGTCCACGTTCTTT
[37 nt withheld, positions 5676-5712]
ACCCTATCTCGGTCTATTCTTTTGATTTATAAGGGATTTTGCCGATTTCGGCCTATTGGTTAAAAAATGA
GCTGATTTAACAAAAATTTAACGCGAATTTTAACAAAATATTAACGCTTACAATTTAGGTGGCACTTTTC
GGGGAAATGTGCGCGGAACCCCTATTTGTTTATTTTTCTAAATACATTCAAATATGTATCCGCTCATGAG
ACAATAACCCTGATAAATGCTTCAATAATATTGAAAAAGGAAGAGTATGAGTATTCAACATTTCCGTGTC
GCCCTTATTCCCTTTTTTGCGGCATTTTGCCTTCCTGTTTTTGCTCACCCAGAAACGCTGGTGAAAGTAA
AAGATGCTGAAGATCAGTTGGGTGCACGAGTGGGTTACATCGAACTGGATCTCAACAGCGGTAAGATCCT
TGAGAGTTTTCGCCCCGAAGAACGTTTTCCAATGATGAGCACTTTTAAAGTTCTGCTATGTGGCGCGGTA
TTATCCCGTATTGACGCCGGGCAAGAGCAACTCGGTCGCCGCATACACTATTCTCAGAATGACTTGGTTG
AGTACTCACCAGTCACAGAAAAGCATCTTACGGATGGCATGACAGTAAGAGAATTATGCAGTGCTGCCAT
AACCATGAGTGATAACACTGCGGCCAACTTACTTCTGACAACGATCGGAGGACCGAAGGAGCTAACCGCT
TTTTTGCACAACATGGGGGATCATGTAACTCGCCTTGATCGTTGGGAACCGGAGCTGAATGAAGCCATAC
CAAACGACGAGCGTGACACCACGATGCCTGTAGCAATGGCAACAACGTTGCGCAAACTATTAACTGGCGA
ACTACTTACTCTAGCTTCCCGGCAACAATTAATAGACTGGATGGAGGCGGATAAAGTTGCAGGACCACTT
CTGCGCTCGGCCCTTCCGGCTGGCTGGTTTATTGCTGATAAATCTGGAGCCGGTGAGCGTGGGTCTCGCG
GTATCATTGCAGCACTGGGGCCAGATGGTAAGCCCTCCCGTATCGTAGTTATCTACACGACGGGGAGTCA
GGCAACTATGGATGAACGAAATAGACAGATCGCTGAGATAGGTGCCTCACTGATTAAGCATTGGTAACTG
TCAGACCAAGTTTACTCATATATACTTTAGATTGATTTAAAACTTCATTTTTAATTTAAAAGGATCTAGG
TGAAGATCCTTTTTGATAATCTCATGACCAAAATCCCTTAACGTGAGTTTTCGTTCCACTGAGCGTCAGA
CCCCGTAGAAAAGATCAAAGGATCTTCTTGAGATCCTTTTTTTCTGCGCGTAATCTGCTGCTTGCAAACA
AAAAAACCACCGCTACCAGCGGTGGTTTGTTTGCCGGATCAAGAGCTACCAACTCTTTTTCCGAAGGTAA
CTGGCTTCAGCAGAGCGCAGATACCAAATACTGTTCTTCTAGTGTAGCCGTAGTTAGGCCACCACTTCAA
GAACTCTGTAGCACCGCCTACATACCTCGCTCTGCTAATCCTGTTACCAGTGGCTGCTGCCAGTGGCGAT
AAGTCGTGTCTTACCGGGTTGGACTCAAGACGATAGTTACCGGATAAGGCGCAGCGGTCGGGCTGAACGG
GGGGTTCGTGCACACAGCCCAGCTTGGAGCGAACGACCTACACCGAACTGAGATACCTACAGCGTGAGCT
ATGAGAAAGCGCCACGCTTCCCGAAGGGAGAAAGGCGGACAGGTATCCGGTAAGCGGCAGGGTCGGAACA
GGAGAGCGCACGAGGGAGCTTCCAGGGGGAAACGCCTGGTATCTTTATAGTCCTGTCGGGTTTCGCCACC
TCTGACTTGAGCGTCGATTTTTGTGATGCTCGTCAGGGGGGCGGAGCCTATGGAAAAACGCCAGCAACGC
GGCCTTTTTACGGTTCCTGGCCTTTTGCTGGCCTTTTGCTCACATGTTCTTTCCTGCGTTATCCCCTGAT
TCTGTGGATAACCGTATTACCGCCTTTGAGTGAGCTGATACCGCTCGCCGCAGCCGAACGACCGAGCGCA
GCGAGTCAGTGAGCGAGGAAGCGGAAGAGCGCCCAATACGCAAACCGCCTCTCCCCGCGCGTTGGCCGAT
TCATTAATGCAGCTGGCACGACAGGTTTCCCGACTGGAAAGCGGGCAGTGAGCGCAACGCAATTAATGTG
AGTTAGCTCACTCATTAGGCACCCCAGGCTTTACACTTTATGCTTCCGGCTCGTATGTTGTGTGGAATTG
TGAGCGGATAACAATTTCACACAGGAAACAGCTATGACCATGATTACGCCAAGCGCGCAATTAACCCTCA
CTAAAGGGAACAAAAGCTGGAGCTGCAAGCTTAATGTAGTCTTATGCAATACTCTTGTAGTCTTGCAACA
TGGTAACGATGAGTTAGCAACATGCCTTACAAGGAGAGAAAAAGCACCGTGCATGCCGATTGGTGGAAGT
AAGGTGGTACGATCGTGCCTTATTAGGAAGGCAACAGACGGGTCTGACATGGATTGGACGAACCACTGAA
TTGCCGCATTGCAGAGATATTGTATTTAAGTGCCTAGCTCGATACATAAACGGGTCTCTCTGGTTAGACC
AGATCTGAGCCTGGGAGCTCTCTGGCTAACTAGGGAACCCACTGCTTAAGCCTCAATAAAGCTTGCCTTG
AGTGCTTCAAGTAGTGTGTGCCCGTCTGTTGTGTGACTCTGGTAACTAGAGATCCCTCAGACCCTTTTAG
TCAGTGTGGAAAATCTCTAGCAGTGGCGCCCGAACAGGGACTTGAAAGCGAAAGGGAAACCAGAGGAGCT
CTCTCGACGCAGGACTCGGCTTGCTGAAGCGCGCACGGCAAGAGGCGAGGGGCGGCGACTGGTGAGTACG
CCAAAAATTTTGACTAGCGGAGGCTAGAAGGAGAGAGATGGGTGCGAGAGCGTCAGTATTAAGCGGGGGA
GAATTAGATCGCGATGGGAAAAAATTCGGTTAAGGCCAGGGGGAAAGAAAAAATATAAATTAAAACATAT
AGTATGGGCAAGCAGGGAGCTAGAACGATTCGCAGTTAATCCTGGCCTGTTAGAAACATCAGAAGGCTGT
AGACAAATACTGGGACAGCTACAACCATCCCTTCAGACAGGATCAGAAGAACTTAGATCATTATATAATA
CAGTAGCAACCCTCTATTGTGTGCATCAAAGGATAGAGATAAAAGACACCAAGGAAGCTTTAGACAAGAT
AGAGGAAGAGCAAAACAAAAGTAAGACCACCGCACAGCAAGCGGCCGCTGATCTTCAGACCTGGAGGAGG
AGATATGAGGGACAATTGGAGAAGTGAATTATATAAATATAAAGTAGTAAAAATTGAACCATTAGGAGTA
GCACCCACCAAGGCAAAGAGAAGAGTGGTGCAGAGAGAAAAAAGAGCAGTGGGAATAGGAGCTTTGTTCC
TTGGGTTCTTGGGAGCAGCAGGAAGCACTATGGGCGCAGCGTCAATGACGCTGACGGTACAGGCCAGACA
ATTATTGTCTGGTATAGTGCAGCAGCAGAACAATTTGCTGAGGGCTATTGAGGCGCAACAGCATCTGTTG
CAACTCACAGTCTGGGGCATCAAGCAGCTCCAGGCAAGAATCCTGGCTGTGGAAAGATACCTAAAGGATC
AACAGCTCCTGGGGATTTGGGGTTGCTCTGGAAAACTCATTTGCACCACTGCTGTGCCTTGGAATGCTAG
TTGGAGTAATAAATCTCTGGAACAGATTTGGAATCACACGACCTGGATGGAGTGGGACAGAGAAATTAAC
AATTACACAAGCTTAATACACTCCTTAATTGAAGAATCGCAAAACCAGCAAGAAAAGAATGAACAAGAAT
TATTGGAATTAGATAAATGGGCAAGTTTGTGGAATTGGTTTAACATAACAAATTGGCTGTGGTATATAAA
ATTATTCATAATGATAGTAGGAGGCTTGGTAGGTTTAAGAATAGTTTTTGCTGTACTTTCTATAGTGAAT
AGAGTTAGGCAGGGATATTCACCATTATCGTTTCAGACCCACCTCC
