>Addgene plasmid #52084 | pLenti-EF-FH-TAZ S89A-ires-blast | addgene partial sequence | sequence record 82632 | EF1a-F 5'-TCAAGCCTCAGACAGTGGTTC-3'
AGCTTGTTAACGTTTAAACTAGCCGGGGCCATGGACTACAAAGACGATGACGACAAGGAATTGCACCATC
ATCATCATCATGAATTCAATCCGGCCTCGGCGCCCCCTCCGCTCCCGCCGCCTGGGCAGCAAGTGATCCA
CGTCACGCAGGACCTAGACACAGACCTCGAAGCCCTCTTCAACTCTGTCATGAATCCGAAGCCTAGCTCG
TGGCGGAAGAAGATCCTGCCGGAGTCTTTCTTTAAGGAGCCTGATTCGGGCTCGCACTCGCGCCAGTCCA
GCACCGACTCGTCGGGCGGCCACCCGGGGCCTCGACTGGCTGGGGGTGCCCAGCATGTCCGCTCGCATGC
GTCGCCCGCGTCCCTGCAGCTGGGCACCGGCGCGGGTGCTGCGGGTAGCCCCGCGCAGCAGCACGCGCAC
CTCCGCCAGCAGTCCTACGACGTGACCGACGAGCTGCCACTGCCCCCGGGCTGGGAGATGACCTTCACGG
CCACTGGCCAGAGGTACTTCCTCAATCACATAGAAAAAATCACCACATGGCAAGACCCTAGGAAGGCGAT
GAATCAGCCTCTGAATCATATGAACCTCCACCCTGCCGTCAGTTCCACACCAGTGCCTCAGAGGTCCATG
GCAGTATCCCAGCCAAATCTCGTGATGAATCACCAACACCAGCAGCAGATGGCCCCCAGTACCCTGAGCC
AGCAGAACCACCCCACTCAGAACCCACCCGCAGGGCTCATGAGTATGCCCAATGCGCTGACCACTCAGCA
GCAGCAGCAGCAGAAACTGCGGCTTCAGAGAATCCAGATGGAGAGAGAAAGGATTCGAATGCGCCAAGAG
GAGCTCATGAGGCAGGAAGCTGCCCTCTGTCGACAGCTCCCCATGGAAGC
