>Addgene plasmid #52084 | pLenti-EF-FH-TAZ S89A-ires-blast | addgene partial sequence | sequence record 83032 | pBABE3 5'-ACCCTAACTGACACACATTCC-3'
AACCGGTACGCGGGCCGCCACGAAGTGCTTAGCCCTCCCACACATAACCAGAGGGCAGCAATTCACGAAT
CCCAACTGCCGTCGGCTGTCCATCACTGTCCTTCACTATGGCTTTGATCCCAGGATGCAGATCGAGAAGC
ACCTGTCGGCACCGTCCGCAGGGGCTCAAGATGCCCCTGTTCTCATTTCCGATCGCGACGATACAAGTCA
GGTTGCCAGCTGCCGCAGCAGCAGCAGTGCCCAGCACCACGAGTTCTGCACAAGGTCCCCCAGTAAAATG
ATATACATTGACACCAGTGAAGATGCGGCCGTCGCTAGAGAGAGCTGCGCTGGCGACGCTGTAGTCTTCA
GAGATGGGGATGCTGTTGATTGTAGCCGTTGCTCTTTCAATGAGGGTGGATTCTTCTTGAGACAAAGGCT
TGGCCATGGTTTAGTTCCTCACCTTGCTAGAGGATCCCGGGTTGTGGCAAGCTTATCATCGTGTTTTTCA
AAGGAAAACCACGTCCCCGTGGTTCGGGGGGCCTAGACGTTTTTTTAACCTCGACTAAACACATGTAAAG
CATGTGCACCGAGGCCCCAGATCAGATCCCATACAATGGGGTACCTTCTGGGCATCCTTCAGCCCCTTGT
TGAATACGCTTGAGGAGAGCCATTTGACTCTTTCCACAACTATCCAACTCACAACGTGGCACTGGGGTTG
TGCCGCCTTTGCAGGTGTATCTTATACACGTGGCTTTTGGCCGCAGAGGCACCTGTCGCCAGGTGGGGGG
TTCCGCTGCCTGCAAAGGGTCGCTACAGACGTTGTTTGTCTTCAAGAAGCTTCCAGA
